>Addgene plasmid #168958 | pEntry_HCoV-229E-nsp9 | addgene full sequence | sequence record 479299 | Addgene NGS Result
GATACCTACAGCGTGAGCTATGAGAAAGCGCCACGCTTCCCGAAGGGAGAAAGGCGGACAGGTATCCGGT
AAGCGGCAGGGTCGGAACAGGAGAGCGCACGAGGGAGCTTCCAGGGGGAAACGCCTGGTATCTTTATAGT
CCTGTCGGGTTTCGCCACCTCTGACTTGAGCGTCGATTTTTGTGATGCTCGTCAGGGGGGCGGAGCCTAT
GGAAAAACGCCAGCAACGCGGCCTTTTTACGGTTCCTGGCCTTTTGCTGGCCTTTTGCTCACATGTTCTT
TCCTGCGTTATCCCCTGATTCTGTGGATAACCGTATTACCGCCTTTGAGTGAGCTGATACCGCTCGCCGC
AGCCGAACGACCGAGCGCAGCGAGTCAGTGAGCGAGGAAGCGGAAGAGCGCCCAATACGCAAACCGCCTC
TCCCCGCGCGTTGGCCGATTCATTAATGCAGCTGGCACGACAGGTTTCCCGACTGGAAAGCGGGCAGTGA
GCGCAACGCAATTAATACGCGTACCGCTAGCCAGGAAGAGTTTGTAGAAACGCAAAAAGGCCATCCGTCA
GGATGGCCTTCTGCTTAGTTTGATGCCTGGCAGTTTATGGCGGGCGTCCTGCCCGCCACCCTCCGGGCCG
TTGCTTCACAACGTTCAAATCCGCTCCCGGCGGATTTGTCCTACTCAGGAGAGCGTTCACCGACAAACAA
CAGATAAAACGAAAGGCCCAGTCTTCCGACTGAGCCTTTCGTTTTATTTGATGCCTGGCAGTTCCCTACT
CTCGCGTTAACGCTAGCATGGATGTTTTCCCAGTCACGACGTTGTAAAACGACGGCCAGTCTTAAGCTCG
GGCCCCAAATAATGATTTTATTTTGACTGATAGTGACCTGTTCGTTGCAACAAATTGATGAGCAATGCTT
TTTTATAATGCCAACTTTGTACAAAAAAGCAGAAGGGCCGTCAAGGCCAGGATCCATGGGATCCAACAAT
GAAATAATGCCGGGCAAGATGAAGGTCAAGGCCACCAAAGGTGAAGGTGATGGAGGCATTACTAGTGAAG
GTAATGCTCTATACAACAATGAAGGTGGACGTGCATTCATGTATGCATATGTGACTACGAAGCCTGGCAT
GAAGTATGTTAAATGGGAACATGACTCTGGTGTGGTTACAGTTGAATTGGAACCACCTTGCAGATTTGTT
ATAGACACACCTACTGGACCCCAAATTAAGTATCTTTATTTTGTTAAGAATCTTAACAATTTAAGGAGAG
GTGCTGTTTTGGGTTACATTGGTGCCACTGTGAGATTGCAACTTAATTAAGACGCGATCGCGGCCTCATG
GGCCCAGCTTTCTTGTACAAAGTTGGCATTATAAAAAATAATTGCTCATCAATTTGTTGCAACGAACAGG
TCACTATCAGTCAAAATAAAATCATTATTTGCCATCCAGCTGATATCCCCTATAGTGAGTCGTATTACAT
GGTCATAGCTGTTTCCTGGCAGCTCTGGCCCGTGTCTCAAAATCTCTGATGTTACATTGCACAAGATAAA
AATATATCATCATGCCTCCTCTAGACCAGCCAGGACAGAAATGCCTCGACTTCGCTGCTACCCAAGGTTG
CCGGGTGACGCACACCGTGGAAACGGATGAAGGCACGAACCCAGTGGACATAAGCCTGTTCGGTTCGTAA
GCTGTAATGCAAGTAGCGTATGCGCTCACGCAACTGGTCCAGAACCTTGACCGAACGCAGCGGTGGTAAC
GGCGCAGTGGCGGTTTTCATGGCTTGTTATGACTGTTTTTTTGGGGTACAGTCTATGCCTCGGGCATCCA
AGCAGCAAGCGCGTTACGCCGTGGGTCGATGTTTGATGTTATGGAGCAGCAACGATGTTACGCAGCAGGG
CAGTCGCCCTAAAACAAAGTTAAACATTATGAGGGAAGCGGTGATCGCCGAAGTATCGACTCAACTATCA
GAGGTAGTTGGCGTCATCGAGCGCCATCTCGAACCGACGTTGCTGGCCGTACATTTGTACGGCTCCGCAG
TGGATGGCGGCCTGAAGCCACACAGTGATATTGATTTGCTGGTTACGGTGACCGTAAGGCTTGATGAAAC
AACGCGGCGAGCTTTGATCAACGACCTTTTGGAAACTTCGGCTTCCCCTGGAGAGAGCGAGATTCTCCGC
GCTGTAGAAGTCACCATTGTTGTGCACGACGACATCATTCCGTGGCGTTATCCAGCTAAGCGCGAACTGC
AATTTGGAGAATGGCAGCGCAATGACATTCTTGCAGGTATCTTCGAGCCAGCCACGATCGACATTGATCT
GGCTATCTTGCTGACAAAAGCAAGAGAACATAGCGTTGCCTTGGTAGGTCCAGCGGCGGAGGAACTCTTT
GATCCGGTTCCTGAACAGGATCTATTTGAGGCGCTAAATGAAACCTTAACGCTATGGAACTCGCCGCCCG
ACTGGGCTGGCGATGAGCGAAATGTAGTGCTTACGTTGTCCCGCATTTGGTACAGCGCAGTAACCGGCAA
AATCGCGCCGAAGGATGTCGCTGCCGACTGGGCAATGGAGCGCCTGCCGGCCCAGTATCAGCCCGTCATA
CTTGAAGCTAGACAGGCTTATCTTGGACAAGAAGAAGATCGCTTGGCCTCGCGCGCAGATCAGTTGGAAG
AATTTGTCCACTACGTGAAAGGCGAGATCACCAAGGTAGTCGGCAAATAACCCTCGAGCCACCCATGACC
AAAATCCCTTAACGTGAGTTACGCGTCGTTCCACTGAGCGTCAGACCCCGTAGAAAAGATCAAAGGATCT
TCTTGAGATCCTTTTTTTCTGCGCGTAATCTGCTGCTTGCAAACAAAAAAACCACCGCTACCAGCGGTGG
TTTGTTTGCCGGATCAAGAGCTACCAACTCTTTTTCCGAAGGTAACTGGCTTCAGCAGAGCGCAGATACC
AAATACTGTTCTTCTAGTGTAGCCGTAGTTAGGCCACCACTTCAAGAACTCTGTAGCACCGCCTACATAC
CTCGCTCTGCTAATCCTGTTACCAGTGGCTGCTGCCAGTGGCGATAAGTCGTGTCTTACCGGGTTGGACT
CAAGACGATAGTTACCGGATAAGGCGCAGCGGTCGGGCTGAACGGGGGGTTCGTGCACACAGCCCAGCTT
GGAGCGAACGACCTACACCGAACTGA
Features (pLannotate 1.2.2; 11 found; start..end, strand, type, name):
    398..490     +  CDS            lacI (fragment): lac repressor; lacI; The lac repressor binds to the lac operator to inhibit transcription in E. coli. This inhibition can be relieved by adding lactose or isopropyl-β-D-thiogalactopyranoside (IPTG).
    545..572     -  terminator     rrnB T2 terminator: transcription terminator T2 from the E. coli rrnB gene
    704..747     +  terminator     rrnB T1 terminator: Escherichia coli rrnB; transcription terminator T1 from the E. coli rrnB gene
    794..830     -  CDS            lacZα (fragment): LacZα fragment of β-galactosidase; lacZ fragment
    846..942     +  protein_bind   attL1: mutant version of attL; recombination site for the Gateway® LR reaction LR Clonase™
   1333..1431    -  protein_bind   attL2: mutant version of attL; recombination site for the Gateway® LR reaction LR Clonase™
   1449..1467    -  promoter       T7 promoter: promoter for bacteriophage T7 RNA polymerase
   1657..1680    +  promoter       Pc promoter (fragment): intI1 (promoter lies within the coding sequence); class 1 integron promoter
   1856..1912    +  CDS            GmR (fragment): gentamycin acetyltransferase; aacC1; confers resistance to gentamycin
   1919..2710    +  CDS            SmR: aminoglycoside adenylyltransferase (Murphy, 1985); aadA; confers resistance to spectinomycin and streptomycin
   2803..215     +  rep_origin     ori (across the origin): high-copy-number ColE1/pMB1/pBR322/pUC origin of replication
