>Addgene plasmid #168958 | pEntry_HCoV-229E-nsp9 | analyzer sequence | sequence record 327479
CTACCAGCGGTGGTTTGTTTGCCGGATCAAGAGCTACCAACTCTTTTTCCGAAGGTAACTGGCTTCAGCA
GAGCGCAGATACCAAATACTGTCCTTCTAGTGTAGCCGTAGTTAGGCCACCACTTCAAGAACTCTGTAGC
ACCGCCTACATACCTCGCTCTGCTAATCCTGTTACCAGTGGCTGCTGCCAGTGGCGATAAGTCGTGTCTT
ACCGGGTTGGACTCAAGACGATAGTTACCGGATAAGGCGCAGCGGTCGGGCTGAACGGGGGGTTCGTGCA
CACAGCCCAGCTTGGAGCGAACGACCTACACCGAACTGAGATACCTACAGCGTGAGCATTGAGAAAGCGC
CACGCTTCCCGAAGGGAGAAAGGCGGACAGGTATCCGGTAAGCGGCAGGGTCGGAACAGGAGAGCGCACG
AGGGAGCTTCCAGGGGGAAACGCCTGGTATCTTTATAGTCCTGTCGGGTTTCGCCACCTCTGACTTGAGC
GTCGATTTTTGTGATGCTCGTCAGGGGGGCGGAGCCTATGGAAAAACGCCAGCAACGCGGCCTTTTTACG
GTTCCTGGCCTTTTGCTGGCCTTTTGCTCACATGTTCTTTCCTGCGTTATCCCCTGATTCTGTGGATAAC
CGTATTACCGCCTTTGAGTGAGCTGATACCGCTCGCCGCAGCCGAACGACCGAGCGCAGCGAGTCAGTGA
GCGAGGAAGCGGAAGAGCGCCCAATACGCAAACCGCCTCTCCCCGCGCGTTGGCCGATTCATTAATGCAG
CTGGCACGACAGGTTTCCCGACTGGAAAGCGGGCAGTGAGCGCAACGCAATTAATACGCGTACCGCTAGC
CAGGAAGAGTTTGTAGAAACGCAAAAAGGCCATCCGTCAGGATGGCCTTCTGCTTAGTTTGATGCCTGGC
AGTTTATGGCGGGCGTCCTGCCCGCCACCCTCCGGGCCGTTGCTTCACAACGTTCAAATCCGCTCCCGGC
GGATTTGTCCTACTCAGGAGAGCGTTCACCGACAAACAACAGATAAAACGAAAGGCCCAGTCTTCCGACT
GAGCCTTTCGTTTTATTTGATGCCTGGCAGTTCCCTACTCTCGCGTTAACGCTAGCATGGATGTTTTCCC
AGTCACGACGTTGTAAAACGACGGCCAGTCTTAAGCTCGGGCCCCAAATAATGATTTTATTTTGACTGAT
AGTGACCTGTTCGTTGCAACAAATTGATGAGCAATGCTTTTTTATAATGCCAACTTTGTACAAAAAAGCA
GAAGGGCCGTCAAGGCCAGGATCCATGGGATCCAACAATGAAATAATGCCGGGCAAGATGAAGGTCAAGG
CCACCAAAGGTGAAGGTGATGGAGGCATTACTAGTGAAGGTAATGCTCTATACAACAATGAAGGTGGACG
TGCATTCATGTATGCATATGTGACTACGAAGCCTGGCATGAAGTATGTTAAATGGGAACATGACTCTGGT
GTGGTTACAGTTGAATTGGAACCACCTTGCAGATTTGTTATAGACACACCTACTGGACCCCAAATTAAGT
ATCTTTATTTTGTTAAGAATCTTAACAATTTAAGGAGAGGTGCTGTTTTGGGTTACATTGGTGCCACTGT
GAGATTGCAACTTAATTAAGACGCGATCGCGGCCTCATGGGCCCAGCTTTCTTGTACAAAGTTGGCATTA
TAAAAAATAATTGCTCATCAATTTGTTGCAACGAACAGGTCACTATCAGTCAAAATAAAATCATTATTTG
CCATCCAGCTGATATCCCCTATAGTGAGTCGTATTACATGGTCATAGCTGTTTCCTGGCAGCTCTGGCCC
GTGTCTCAAAATCTCTGATGTTACATTGCACAAGATAAAAATATATCATCATGCCTCCTCTAGACCAGCC
AGGACAGAAATGCCTCGACTTCGCTGCTGCCCAAGGTTGCCGGGTGACGCACACCGTGGAAACGGATGAA
GGCACGAACCCAGTGGACATAAGCCTGTTCGGTTCGTAAGCTGTAATGCAAGTAGCGTATGCGCTCACGC
AACTGGTCCAGAACCTTGACCGAACGCAGCGGTGGTAACGGCGCAGTGGCGGTTTTCATGGCTTGTTATG
ACTGTTTTTTTGGGGTACAGTCTATGCCTCGGGCATCCAAGCAGCAAGCGCGTTACGCCGTGGGTCGATG
TTTGATGTTATGGAGCAGCAACGATGTTACGCAGCAGGGCAGTCGCCCTAAAACAAAGTTAAACATCATG
AGGGAAGCGGTGATCGCCGAAGTATCGACTCAACTATCAGAGGTAGTTGGCGTCATCGAGCGCCATCTCG
AACCGACGTTGCTGGCCGTACATTTGTACGGCTCCGCAGTGGATGGCGGCCTGAAGCCACACAGTGATAT
TGATTTGCTGGTTACGGTGACCGTAAGGCTTGATGAAACAACGCGGCGAGCTTTGATCAACGACCTTTTG
GAAACTTCGGCTTCCCCTGGAGAGAGCGAGATTCTCCGCGCTGTAGAAGTCACCATTGTTGTGCACGACG
ACATCATTCCGTGGCGTTATCCAGCTAAGCGCGAACTGCAATTTGGAGAATGGCAGCGCAATGACATTCT
TGCAGGTATCTTCGAGCCAGCCACGATCGACATTGATCTGGCTATCTTGCTGACAAAAGCAAGAGAACAT
AGCGTTGCCTTGGTAGGTCCAGCGGCGGAGGAACTCTTTGATCCGGTTCCTGAACAGGATCTATTTGAGG
CGCTAAATGAAACCTTAACGCTATGGAACTCGCCGCCCGACTGGGCTGGCGATGAGCGAAATGTAGTGCT
TACGTTGTCCCGCATTTGGTACAGCGCAGTAACCGGCAAAATCGCGCCGAAGGATGTCGCTGCCGACTGG
GCAATGGAGCGCCTGCCGGCCCAGTATCAGCCCGTCATACTTGAAGCTAGACAGGCTTATCTTGGACAAG
AAGAAGATCGCTTGGCCTCGCGCGCAGATCAGTTGGAAGAATTTGTCCACTACGTGAAAGGCGAGATCAC
CAAGGTAGTCGGCAAATAACCCTCGAGCCACCCATGACCAAAATCCCTTAACGTGAGTTACGCGTCGTTC
CACTGAGCGTCAGACCCCGTAGAAAAGATCAAAGGATCTTCTTGAGATCCTTTTTTTCTGCGCGTAATCT
GCTGCTTGCAAACAAAAAAACCACCG
Features (pLannotate 1.2.2; 11 found; start..end, strand, type, name):
    717..809     +  CDS            lacI (fragment): lac repressor; lacI; The lac repressor binds to the lac operator to inhibit transcription in E. coli. This inhibition can be relieved by adding lactose or isopropyl-β-D-thiogalactopyranoside (IPTG).
    864..891     -  terminator     rrnB T2 terminator: transcription terminator T2 from the E. coli rrnB gene
   1023..1066    +  terminator     rrnB T1 terminator: Escherichia coli rrnB; transcription terminator T1 from the E. coli rrnB gene
   1113..1149    -  CDS            lacZα (fragment): LacZα fragment of β-galactosidase; lacZ fragment
   1165..1261    +  protein_bind   attL1: mutant version of attL; recombination site for the Gateway® LR reaction LR Clonase™
   1652..1750    -  protein_bind   attL2: mutant version of attL; recombination site for the Gateway® LR reaction LR Clonase™
   1768..1786    -  promoter       T7 promoter: promoter for bacteriophage T7 RNA polymerase
   1976..1999    +  promoter       Pc promoter (fragment): intI1 (promoter lies within the coding sequence); class 1 integron promoter
   2175..2231    +  CDS            GmR (fragment): gentamycin acetyltransferase; aacC1; confers resistance to gentamycin
   2238..3029    +  CDS            SmR: aminoglycoside adenylyltransferase (Murphy, 1985); aadA; confers resistance to spectinomycin and streptomycin
   3122..534     +  rep_origin     ori (across the origin): high-copy-number ColE1/pMB1/pBR322/pUC origin of replication
