[The description below was written by a language model from this plasmid's Addgene catalogue record and pLannotate feature annotations shown in this document.]
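Description:
pEntry_HCoV-229E-nsp9 is a Gateway-compatible Entry clone built on the pENTR223.1 backbone (SfiI-adapted version) that carries the coding sequence for non-structural protein 9 (nsp9) of human coronavirus 229E. It is a small bacterial plasmid of about 3.2 kb, propagated in E. coli from a high-copy ColE1/pUC-type origin and selected with spectinomycin through the aadA (SmR) aminoglycoside adenylyltransferase gene. This gene lies downstream of remnants of a class 1 integron Pc promoter and a gentamicin-resistance gene fragment. Short lacI and lacZα fragments are backbone leftovers with no evident function. The rrnB T1 and T2 terminators sit upstream of the cloning region, where they insulate the insert from read-through transcription.

The 327 bp nsp9 insert was produced by gene synthesis and cloned between two SfiI sites, so it sits between the attL1 and attL2 recombination sites. The annotation software does not label the insert itself, but the gap between the two att sites matches its expected position. According to the depositor's notes, the 5′ linker provides a start codon bracketed by BamHI sites, and the 3′ linker provides a stop codon within a PacI site followed by an AsiSI site. This arrangement suggests that the start and stop codons can be removed by restriction digestion to allow N- or C-terminal fusions. There is no promoter to express the ORF in this vector; the only promoter near the cassette is a T7 promoter beyond attL2 that faces back toward the insert. The plasmid is intended as a donor for LR Clonase reactions that move nsp9 into Destination vectors of choice, and it belongs to a collection of human coronavirus ORF Entry clones. The two supplied feature tables describe the same 3,176 nt sequence with different start coordinates.
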