Addgene plasmid #168958: pEntry_HCoV-229E-nsp9
Purpose: Gateway-compatible Entry vector
Depositing lab: Pascal Falter-Braun. Depositing organization: Helmholtz Munich. Publication: A resource of human coronavirus protein-coding sequences in a flexible, multipurpose Gateway Entry clone collection. Weller B, Lin CW, Pogoutse O, Sauer M, Marin-de la Rosa N, Strobel A, Young V, Knapp JJ, Rayhan A, Falter C, Kim DK, Roth FP, Falter-Braun P. G3 (Bethesda). 2023 Jul 5;13(7):jkad105. doi: 10.1093/g3journal/jkad105. PubMed 37267226.
Backbone
  Vector backbone: pENTR223.1*SfiI
  Backbone size w/o insert (bp): 2800
  Vector type: Gateway-compatible Entry vector
Growth in bacteria
  Bacterial resistance: Spectinomycin, 50 μg/mL
  Growth temperature: 37°C
  Growth strain: DH5alpha
  Copy number: High Copy
Gene/Insert
  Gene/Insert name: HCoV-229E-nsp9 (alt name: nsp9)
  Species: Other
  Insert size (bp): 327
  Entrez Gene: HCoV229Egp1 (a.k.a. HCoV229Egp1)
  Cloning method: Restriction Enzyme; 5′ cloning site SfiI (unknown if destroyed); 3′ cloning site SfiI (unknown if destroyed)
  Sequencing primers: 5′ M13 uni (-21); 3′ M13 rev (-29)
Resource information
  A portion of this plasmid was derived from a plasmid made by: Synthesized by Twist Bioscience
Terms and licenses: Academic/Nonprofit Terms; Industry Terms: Not Available to Industry
Depositor comments: 5'-linker: SfiI-BamHI-ATG-BamHI (GGCCGTCAaggccaggatccatgggatcc), 3'-linker: PacI-TAA-AsiSI-SfiI (cttaatTAAgacgcgatcgcggcctcatGGGCC).
How to cite: pEntry_HCoV-229E-nsp9 was a gift from Pascal Falter-Braun (Addgene plasmid # 168958 ; http://n2t.net/addgene:168958 ; RRID:Addgene_168958)
