>Addgene plasmid #168958 | pEntry_HCoV-229E-nsp9 | depositor partial sequence | sequence record 327480 | gene-specific Insert sequence
AACAATGAAATAATGCCGGGCAAGATGAAGGTCAAGGCCACCAAAGGTGAAGGTGATGGAGGCATTACTA
GTGAAGGTAATGCTCTATACAACAATGAAGGTGGACGTGCATTCATGTATGCATATGTGACTACGAAGCC
TGGCATGAAGTATGTTAAATGGGAACATGACTCTGGTGTGGTTACAGTTGAATTGGAACCACCTTGCAGA
TTTGTTATAGACACACCTACTGGACCCCAAATTAAGTATCTTTATTTTGTTAAGAATCTTAACAATTTAA
GGAGAGGTGCTGTTTTGGGTTACATTGGTGCCACTGTGAGATTGCAA
